>Addgene plasmid #225149 | pYPQ265_LoA3GX1 | addgene full sequence | sequence record 446208 | Addgene NGS Result
TGGACCAGCCAGGACAGAAATGCCTCGACTTCGCTGCTACCCAAGGTTGCCGGGTGACGCACACCGTGGA
AACGGATGAAGGCACGAACCCAGTGGACATAAGCCTGTTCGGTTCGTAAGCTGTAATGCAAGTAGCGTAT
GCGCTCACGCAACTGGTCCAGAACCTTGACCGAACGCAGCGGTGGTAACGGCGCAGTGGCGGTTTTCATG
GCTTGTTATGACTGTTTTTTTGGGGTACAGTCTATGCCTCGGGCATCCAAGCAGCAAGCGCGTTACGCCG
TGGGTCGATGTTTGATGTTATGGAGCAGCAACGATGTTACGCAGCAGGGCAGTCGCCCTAAAACAAAGTT
AAACATTATGAGGGAAGCGGTGATCGCCGAAGTATCGACTCAACTATCAGAGGTAGTTGGCGTCATCGAG
CGCCATCTCGAACCGACGTTGCTGGCCGTACATTTGTACGGCTCCGCAGTGGATGGCGGCCTGAAGCCAC
ACAGTGATATTGATTTGCTGGTTACGGTGACCGTAAGGCTTGATGAAACAACGCGGCGAGCTTTGATCAA
CGACCTTTTGGAAACTTCGGCTTCCCCTGGAGAGAGCGAGATTCTCCGCGCTGTAGAAGTCACCATTGTT
GTGCACGACGACATCATTCCGTGGCGTTATCCAGCTAAGCGCGAACTGCAATTTGGAGAATGGCAGCGCA
ATGACATTCTTGCAGGTATCTTCGAGCCAGCCACGATCGACATTGATCTGGCTATCTTGCTGACAAAAGC
AAGAGAACATAGCGTTGCCTTGGTAGGTCCAGCGGCGGAGGAACTCTTTGATCCGGTTCCTGAACAGGAT
CTATTTGAGGCGCTAAATGAAACCTTAACGCTATGGAACTCGCCGCCCGACTGGGCTGGCGATGAGCGAA
ATGTAGTGCTTACGTTGTCCCGCATTTGGTACAGCGCAGTAACCGGCAAAATCGCGCCGAAGGATGTCGC
TGCCGACTGGGCAATGGAGCGCCTGCCGGCCCAGTATCAGCCCGTCATACTTGAAGCTAGACAGGCTTAT
CTTGGACAAGAAGAAGATCGCTTGGCCTCGCGCGCAGATCAGTTGGAAGAATTTGTCCACTACGTGAAAG
GCGAGATCACCAAGGTAGTCGGCAAATAACCCTCGAGCCACCCATGACCAAAATCCCTTAACGTGAGTTA
CGCGTCGTTCCACTGAGCGTCAGACCCCGTAGAAAAGATCAAAGGATCTTCTTGAGATCCTTTTTTTCTG
CGCGTAATCTGCTGCTTGCAAACAAAAAAACCACCGCTACCAGCGGTGGTTTGTTTGCCGGATCAAGAGC
TACCAACTCTTTTTCCGAAGGTAACTGGCTTCAGCAGAGCGCAGATACCAAATACTGTTCTTCTAGTGTA
GCCGTAGTTAGGCCACCACTTCAAGAACTCTGTAGCACCGCCTACATACCTCGCTCTGCTAATCCTGTTA
CCAGTGGCTGCTGCCAGTGGCGATAAGTCGTGTCTTACCGGGTTGGACTCAAGACGATAGTTACCGGATA
AGGCGCAGCGGTCGGGCTGAACGGGGGGTTCGTGCACACAGCCCAGCTTGGAGCGAACGACCTACACCGA
ACTGAGATACCTACAGCGTGAGCTATGAGAAAGCGCCACGCTTCCCGAAGGGAGAAAGGCGGACAGGTAT
CCGGTAAGCGGCAGGGTCGGAACAGGAGAGCGCACGAGGGAGCTTCCAGGGGGAAACGCCTGGTATCTTT
ATAGTCCTGTCGGGTTTCGCCACCTCTGACTTGAGCGTCGATTTTTGTGATGCTCGTCAGGGGGGCGGAG
CCTATGGAAAAACGCCAGCAACGCGGCCTTTTTACGGTTCCTGGCCTTTTGCTGGCCTTTTGCTCACATG
TTCTTTCCTGCGTTATCCCCTGATTCTGTGGATAACCGTATTACCGCCTTTGAGTGAGCTGATACCGCTC
GCCGCAGCCGAACGACCGAGCGCAGCGAGTCAGTGAGCGAGGAAGCGGAAGAGCGCCCAATACGCAAACC
GCCTCTCCCCGCGCGTTGGCCGATTCATTAATGCAGCTGGCACGACAGGTTTCCCGACTGGAAAGCGGGC
AGTGAGCGCAACGCAATTAATACGCGTACCGCGAGCCAGGAAGAGTTTGTAGAAACGCAAAAAGGCCATC
CGTCAGGATGGCCTTCTGCTTAGTTTGATGCCTGGCAGTTTATGGCGGGCGTCCTGCCCGCCACCCTCCG
GGCCGTTGCTTCACAACGTTCAAATCCGCTCCCGGCGGATTTGTCCTACTCAGGAGAGCGTTCACCGACA
AACAACAGATAAAACGAAAGGCCCAGTCTTCCGACTGAGCCTTTCGTTTTATTTGATGCCTGGCAGTTCC
CTACTCTCGCGTTAACGCTTGCATGGATGTTTTCCCAGTCACGACGTTGTAAAACGACGGCCAGTCTTAA
GCTCGGGCCCCAAATAATGATTTTATTTTGACTGATAGTGACCTGTTCGTTGCAACAAATTGATGAGCAA
TGCTTTTTTATAATGCCAACTTTGTACAAAAAAGCAGGCTCCGAATTCGCCCTTCATGTGGGGAGCTGAG
GGCAAATCTGTCAGAGGAGGAGAAGAGAGGTGGGCAGTTCCTGAAGGAGCACCATGTCTTTGGGCATCTC
CAGCCTTTGACAGATCCTGCCTGCTCGATGAAAACACATTCACTGAGAATTTTATGAACCAAATGTCCCC
ACGCAAAACATACCTCTGTTACAAGGTGGAGATACTTGACGGAGATGCTAGAATACCACTCGACGAAAAG
AAGGGCTTCGTCCGGAATAAAGGTGCTAATGAGCCCGGCGGACCGCGCCATGCTGAAAGTTACTTTCTCG
ACCGCATCAGATCTTGGAATTTGGACCGGGACCTCCATTACCGCCTGACCTGTTTTATTTCATGGACGCC
TTGTGATACTTGTGCGCAAGAACTGGCTGATTTTCTCGGAAAAAACTCCCATGTGTCCCTGCATATTTTC
GCATCTAGGATTTACTCTCGCTTTGGATATGAGGACGGATTGAGAACACTTCAGGCAGCTGGCGCTCAAA
TTGCCATTATGGCTTCTAATGAGTTTGAGCATTGCTGGGAGAACTTTGTTGACCACCAGGGAAAGCCCTT
TCAGCCCTGGGACGGCTTGGAAGTGGTGTCTCAACGCCTTTGCAATAACCTTCAGGCAATATTGCAAACG
CAGGAGAACTCAGGTTCTGAGACCCCTGGCACAAGTGAGTCAGCAACACCCGAGTCCACCATGGATTACA
AGGACCACGACGGGGATTACAAGGACCACGACATTGATTACAAGGATGATGATGACAAGATGGCTCCGAA
GAAGAAGAGGAAGGTTGGCATCCACGGGGTGCCAGCTGCTGACAAGAAGTACTCGATCGGCCTCGCTATT
GGGACTAACTCTGTTGGCTGGGCCGTGATCACCGACGAGTACAAGGTGCCCTCAAAGAAGTTCAAGGTCC
TGGGCAACACCGATCGGCATTCCATCAAGAAGAATCTCATTGGCGCTCTCCTGTTCGACAGCGGCGAGAC
GGCTGAGGCTACGCGGCTCAAGCGCACCGCCCGCAGGCGGTACACGCGCAGGAAGAATCGCATCTGCTAC
CTGCAGGAGATTTTCTCCAACGAGATGGCGAAGGTTGACGATTCTTTCTTCCACAGGCTGGAGGAGTCAT
TCCTCGTGGAGGAGGATAAGAAGCACGAGCGGCATCCAATCTTCGGCAACATTGTCGACGAGGTTGCCTA
CCACGAGAAGTACCCTACGATCTACCATCTGCGGAAGAAGCTCGTGGACTCCACAGATAAGGCGGACCTC
CGCCTGATCTACCTCGCTCTGGCCCACATGATTAAGTTCAGGGGCCATTTCCTGATCGAGGGGGATCTCA
ACCCGGACAATAGCGATGTTGACAAGCTGTTCATCCAGCTCGTGCAGACGTACAACCAGCTCTTCGAGGA
GAACCCCATTAATGCGTCAGGCGTCGACGCGAAGGCTATCCTGTCCGCTAGGCTCTCGAAGTCTCGGCGC
CTCGAGAACCTGATCGCCCAGCTGCCGGGCGAGAAGAAGAACGGCCTGTTCGGGAATCTCATTGCGCTCA
GCCTGGGGCTCACGCCCAACTTCAAGTCGAATTTCGATCTCGCTGAGGACGCCAAGCTGCAGCTCTCCAA
GGACACATACGACGATGACCTGGATAACCTCCTGGCCCAGATCGGCGATCAGTACGCGGACCTGTTCCTC
GCTGCCAAGAATCTGTCGGACGCCATCCTCCTGTCTGATATTCTCAGGGTGAACACCGAGATTACGAAGG
CTCCGCTCTCAGCCTCCATGATCAAGCGCTACGACGAGCACCATCAGGATCTGACCCTCCTGAAGGCGCT
GGTCAGGCAGCAGCTCCCCGAGAAGTACAAGGAGATCTTCTTCGATCAGTCGAAGAACGGCTACGCTGGG
TACATTGACGGCGGGGCCTCTCAGGAGGAGTTCTACAAGTTCATCAAGCCGATTCTGGAGAAGATGGACG
GCACGGAGGAGCTGCTGGTGAAGCTCAATCGCGAGGACCTCCTGAGGAAGCAGCGGACATTCGATAACGG
CAGCATCCCACACCAGATTCATCTCGGGGAGCTGCACGCTATCCTGAGGAGGCAGGAGGACTTCTACCCT
TTCCTCAAGGATAACCGCGAGAAGATCGAGAAGATTCTGACTTTCAGGATCCCGTACTACGTCGGCCCAC
TCGCTAGGGGCAACTCCCGCTTCGCTTGGATGACCCGCAAGTCAGAGGAGACGATCACGCCGTGGAACTT
CGAGGAGGTGGTCGACAAGGGCGCTAGCGCTCAGTCGTTCATCGAGAGGATGACGAATTTCGACAAGAAC
CTGCCAAATGAGAAGGTGCTCCCTAAGCACTCGCTCCTGTACGAGTACTTCACAGTCTACAACGAGCTGA
CTAAGGTGAAGTATGTGACCGAGGGCATGAGGAAGCCGGCTTTCCTGTCTGGGGAGCAGAAGAAGGCCAT
CGTGGACCTCCTGTTCAAGACCAACCGGAAGGTCACGGTTAAGCAGCTCAAGGAGGACTACTTCAAGAAG
ATTGAGTGCTTCGATTCGGTCGAGATCTCTGGCGTTGAGGACCGCTTCAACGCCTCCCTGGGGACCTACC
ACGATCTCCTGAAGATCATTAAGGATAAGGACTTCCTGGACAACGAGGAGAATGAGGATATCCTCGAGGA
CATTGTGCTGACACTCACTCTGTTCGAGGACCGGGAGATGATCGAGGAGCGCCTGAAGACTTACGCCCAT
CTCTTCGATGACAAGGTCATGAAGCAGCTCAAGAGGAGGAGGTACACCGGCTGGGGGAGGCTGAGCAGGA
AGCTCATCAACGGCATTCGGGACAAGCAGTCCGGGAAGACGATCCTCGACTTCCTGAAGAGCGATGGCTT
CGCGAACCGCAATTTCATGCAGCTGATTCACGATGACAGCCTCACATTCAAGGAGGATATCCAGAAGGCT
CAGGTGAGCGGCCAGGGGGACTCGCTGCACGAGCATATCGCGAACCTCGCTGGCTCGCCAGCTATCAAGA
AGGGGATTCTGCAGACCGTGAAGGTTGTGGACGAGCTGGTGAAGGTCATGGGCAGGCACAAGCCTGAGAA
CATCGTCATTGAGATGGCCCGGGAGAATCAGACCACGCAGAAGGGCCAGAAGAACTCACGCGAGAGGATG
AAGAGGATCGAGGAGGGCATTAAGGAGCTGGGGTCCCAGATCCTCAAGGAGCACCCGGTGGAGAACACGC
AGCTGCAGAATGAGAAGCTCTACCTGTACTACCTCCAGAATGGCCGCGATATGTATGTGGACCAGGAGCT
GGATATTAACAGGCTCAGCGATTACGACGTCGATCATATCGTTCCACAGTCATTCCTGAAGGATGACTCC
ATTGACAACAAGGTCCTCACCAGGTCGGACAAGAACCGGGGCAAGTCTGATAATGTTCCTTCAGAGGAGG
TCGTTAAGAAGATGAAGAACTACTGGCGCCAGCTCCTGAATGCCAAGCTGATCACGCAGCGGAAGTTCGA
TAACCTCACAAAGGCTGAGAGGGGCGGGCTCTCTGAGCTGGACAAGGCGGGCTTCATCAAGAGGCAGCTG
GTCGAGACACGGCAGATCACTAAGCACGTTGCGCAGATTCTCGACTCACGGATGAACACTAAGTACGATG
AGAATGACAAGCTGATCCGCGAGGTGAAGGTCATCACCCTGAAGTCAAAGCTCGTCTCCGACTTCAGGAA
GGATTTCCAGTTCTACAAGGTTCGGGAGATCAACAATTACCACCATGCCCATGACGCGTACCTGAACGCG
GTGGTCGGCACAGCTCTGATCAAGAAGTACCCAAAGCTCGAGAGCGAGTTCGTGTACGGGGACTACAAGG
TTTACGATGTGAGGAAGATGATCGCCAAGTCGGAGCAGGAGATTGGCAAGGCTACCGCCAAGTACTTCTT
CTACTCTAACATTATGAATTTCTTCAAGACAGAGATCACTCTGGCCAATGGCGAGATCCGGAAGCGCCCC
CTCATCGAGACGAACGGCGAGACGGGGGAGATCGTGTGGGACAAGGGCAGGGATTTCGCGACCGTCAGGA
AGGTTCTCTCCATGCCACAAGTGAATATCGTCAAGAAGACAGAGGTCCAGACTGGCGGGTTCTCTAAGGA
GTCAATTCTGCCTAAGCGGAACAGCGACAAGCTCATCGCCCGCAAGAAGGACTGGGATCCGAAGAAGTAC
GGCGGGTTCGACAGCCCCACTGTGGCCTACTCGGTCCTGGTTGTGGCGAAGGTTGAGAAGGGCAAGTCCA
AGAAGCTCAAGAGCGTGAAGGAGCTGCTGGGGATCACGATTATGGAGCGCTCCAGCTTCGAGAAGAACCC
GATCGATTTCCTGGAGGCGAAGGGCTACAAGGAGGTGAAGAAGGACCTGATCATTAAGCTCCCCAAGTAC
TCACTCTTCGAGCTGGAGAACGGCAGGAAGCGGATGCTGGCTTCCGCTGGCGAGCTGCAGAAGGGGAACG
AGCTGGCTCTGCCGTCCAAGTATGTGAACTTCCTCTACCTGGCCTCCCACTACGAGAAGCTCAAGGGCAG
CCCCGAGGACAACGAGCAGAAGCAGCTGTTCGTCGAGCAGCACAAGCATTACCTCGACGAGATCATTGAG
CAGATTTCCGAGTTCTCCAAGCGCGTGATCCTGGCCGACGCGAATCTGGATAAGGTCCTCTCCGCGTACA
ACAAGCACCGCGACAAGCCAATCAGGGAGCAGGCTGAGAATATCATTCATCTCTTCACCCTGACGAACCT
CGGCGCCCCTGCTGCTTTCAAGTACTTCGACACAACTATCGATCGCAAGAGGTACACAAGCACTAAGGAG
GTCCTGGACGCGACCCTCATCCACCAGTCGATTACCGGCCTCTACGAGACGCGCATCGACCTGTCTCAGC
TCGGGGGCGACAAGCGGCCAGCGGCGACGAAGAAGGCGGGGCAGGCGAAGAAGAAGAAGGGAGACGGATC
AGGCGGGTCAACAAACCTCAGTGACATCATAGAGAAGGAAACTGGTAAGCAACTGGTTATTCAAGAGAGC
ATTCTGATGCTCCCTGAGGAAGTCGAGGAAGTTATAGGAAACAAGCCTGAGAGCGATATACTCGTGCATA
CGGCGTATGACGAGAGCACGGATGAAAATGTGATGCTCTTGACCAGCGATGCGCCAGAATATAAACCCTG
GGCACTGGTTATTCAGGACTCTAACGGGGAAAATAAAATCAAGATGCTCTCAGGTGGCTCCCCAAAGAAG
AAACGCAAGGTTTAGTGGCGGCCGCCGACGTCCGATCGTTCAAACATTTGGCAATAAAGTTTCTTAAGAT
TGAATCCTGTTGCCGGTCTTGCGATGATTATCATATAATTTCTGTTGAATTACGTTAAGCATGTAATAAT
TAACATGTAATGCATGACGTTATTTATGAGATGGGTTTTTATGATTAGAGTCCCGCAATTATACATTTAA
TACGCGATAGAAAACAAAATATAGCGCGCAAACTAGGATAAATTATCGCGCGCGGTGTCATCTATGTTAC
TAGATCGGGAATTGATCCCCCCTCGACAGCTTCCGGAAAGGGCGAATTCGCAACTTTGTATACAAAAGTT
GAACGAGAAACGTAAAATGATATAAATATCAATATATTAAATTAGATTTTGCATAAAAAACAGACTACAT
AATACTGTAAAACACAACATATCCAGTCACTATGCCATCCAGCTGATATCCCCTATAGTGAGTCGTATTA
CATGGTCATAGCTGTTTCCTGGCAGCTCTGGCCCGTGTCTCAAAATCTCTGATGTTACATTGCACAAGAT
AAAAATATATCATCATGCCTCCTC
Features (pLannotate 1.2.2; 16 found; start..end, strand, type, name):
     96..119     +  promoter       Pc promoter (fragment): intI1 (promoter lies within the coding sequence); class 1 integron promoter
    295..351     +  CDS            GmR (fragment): gentamycin acetyltransferase; aacC1; confers resistance to gentamycin
    358..1149    +  CDS            SmR: aminoglycoside adenylyltransferase (Murphy, 1985); aadA; confers resistance to spectinomycin and streptomycin
   1242..1830    +  rep_origin     ori: high-copy-number ColE1/pMB1/pBR322/pUC origin of replication
   2013..2105    +  CDS            lacI (fragment): lac repressor; lacI; The lac repressor binds to the lac operator to inhibit transcription in E. coli. This inhibition can be relieved by adding lactose or isopropyl-β-D-thiogalactopyranoside (IPTG).
   2160..2187    -  terminator     rrnB T2 terminator: transcription terminator T2 from the E. coli rrnB gene
   2319..2362    +  terminator     rrnB T1 terminator: Escherichia coli rrnB; transcription terminator T1 from the E. coli rrnB gene
   2409..2445    -  CDS            lacZα (fragment): LacZα fragment of β-galactosidase; lacZ fragment
   2461..2560    +  protein_bind   attL1: mutant version of attL; recombination site for the Gateway® LR reaction LR Clonase™
   2654..3229    +  CDS            APOBEC3A: ABC3A_HUMAN - Experimental evidence at protein level: Swiss-Prot protein existence level 1. DNA deaminase (cytidine deaminase) with restriction activity against viruses, foreign DNA and mobility of retrotransposons. Exhibits antiviral activity against adeno-associated virus (AAV) and human T- cell leukemia virus type 1 (HTLV-1) and may inhibit the mobility of LTR and non-LTR retrotransposons. Selectively targets single-stranded DNA and can deaminate both methylcytosine and cytosine in foreign DNA. Can induce somatic hypermutation in the nuclear and mitochondrial DNA. May also play a role in th
   3326..3345    +  CDS            2xFLAG (fragment): two tandem FLAG® epitope tags
   3401..7501    +  CDS            cas9: CAS9_STRP1 - Also known as csn1 From Streptococcus pyogenes serotype M1.
   7571..7819    +  CDS            UGI: UNGI_BPPB2 - Experimental evidence at protein level: Swiss-Prot protein existence level 1. This protein binds specifically and reversibly to the host uracil-DNA glycosylase, preventing removal of uracil residues from PBS2 DNA by the host uracil-excision repair system. From Bacillus phage PBS2 (Bacteriophage PBS2).
   7874..8126    +  terminator     NOS terminator: nopaline synthase terminator and poly(A) signal
   8171..8294    +  protein_bind   attR5: mutant version of attR; recombination site for the Gateway® LR reaction LR Clonase™
   8312..8330    -  promoter       T7 promoter: promoter for bacteriophage T7 RNA polymerase
