[The description below was written by a language model from this plasmid's Addgene catalogue record and pLannotate feature annotations shown in this document.]
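Description:
pYPQ265_LoA3GX1 is an 8,424 bp Gateway entry clone built on the pYPQ255 backbone and catalogued as a plant expression vector component. It is maintained in E. coli as a high-copy plasmid through a ColE1/pUC-type origin and selected with spectinomycin via the aadA (SmR) aminoglycoside adenylyltransferase gene. Short remnants of a class 1 integron promoter and a gentamicin resistance gene sit just upstream of it. Fragments of lacI and lacZα, the rrnB T1 and T2 terminators and a T7 promoter are backbone leftovers flanking the recombination cassette.

The payload lies between attL1 and attR5 sites and encodes a cytosine base editor, LoA3GX1-zCas9(D10A)-UGI, in the "CBE_V01" architecture. At the N-terminus is the LoA3GX1 cytidine deaminase, which the annotation software matched to human APOBEC3A by homology. The associated work concerns novel deaminases from the animal kingdom, but the record does not state the source species. This is followed by a partial FLAG epitope match, a Streptococcus pyogenes Cas9 coding sequence described as the D10A nickase, and the phage PBS2 uracil glycosylase inhibitor (UGI). UGI blocks uracil excision so that deaminated cytosines are retained and resolved as C-to-T changes. A NOS terminator provides the polyadenylation signal.

No plant promoter is annotated within the cassette. This fits its role as an entry module, which would be combined by an LR reaction with a compatible guide RNA entry clone and a destination vector that supplies the promoter. The stated purpose is C-to-T base editing, and the linked publication applies it to multiplexed editing in rice.
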