Addgene plasmid #225149: pYPQ265_LoA3GX1
Purpose: Gateway entry clone (attL1 & attR5) LoA3GX1-CBE_V01 for C-T base editing
Depositing lab: Yiping Qi. Depositing organization: University of Maryland, College Park. Publication: Harnessing novel cytidine deaminases from the animal kingdom for robust multiplexed base editing in rice. Contiliani DF, Sretenovic S, Dailey M, Zhou M, Cheng Y, Creste S, Xiao S, Qi Y. Plant Biotechnol J. 2025 Feb 14. doi: 10.1111/pbi.70000. PubMed 39950393.
Backbone
  Vector backbone: pYPQ255
  Total vector size (bp): 8424
  Vector type: Plant Expression
Growth in bacteria
  Bacterial resistance: Spectinomycin, 50 μg/mL
  Growth temperature: 37°C
  Growth strain: DH5alpha
  Copy number: High Copy
Gene/Insert
  Gene/Insert name: LoA3GX1-zCas9(D10A)-UGI
Terms and licenses: Academic/Nonprofit Terms; Industry Terms: Not Available to Industry
How to cite: pYPQ265_LoA3GX1 was a gift from Yiping Qi (Addgene plasmid # 225149 ; http://n2t.net/addgene:225149 ; RRID:Addgene_225149)
